Addgene plasmid #105829: pIRE4-Azi
Purpose: Plasmid encoding for the translational pair that enables efficent incoporation of p-Azido-phenylalanine in response to the amber codon into proteins in mammmalian cells
Depositing lab: Irene Coin. Depositing organization: University of Leipzig. Publication: Structural insight into the activation of a class B G-protein-coupled receptor by peptide hormones in live human cells. Seidel L, Zarzycka B, Zaidi SA, Katritch V, Coin I. Elife. 2017 Aug 3;6. doi: 10.7554/eLife.27711. PubMed 28771403.
Backbone
  Vector backbone: pEGFP-N1
  Backbone manufacturer: Clontech
  Vector type: Mammalian Expression
Growth in bacteria
  Bacterial resistance: Kanamycin, 50 μg/mL
  Growth temperature: 37°C
  Growth strain: NEB Stable
  Copy number: High Copy
Gene/Insert 1
  Gene/Insert name: Humanized EAziRS
  Species: Synthetic
  Mutation: (Y37L, D182S, F183M, L186A, D265R)TyrRS
  Promoter: PGK
  Cloning method: Restriction Enzyme; 5′ cloning site Unknown (unknown if destroyed); 3′ cloning site Unknown (unknown if destroyed)
  Sequencing primers: 5′ mPGK-F 5' cattctgcacgcttcaaaag 3'
Gene/Insert 2
  Gene/Insert name: 4 copies of the U6-BstYam tRNA cassette
  Species: Synthetic
  Promoter: U6
  Cloning method: Restriction Enzyme; 5′ cloning site Unknown (unknown if destroyed); 3′ cloning site Unknown (unknown if destroyed)
  Sequencing primers: 5′ Unknown
Resource information
  A portion of this plasmid was derived from a plasmid made by: The humanized EAziRS gene was synthesized by Invitrogen GeneArt Gene Synthesis (Germany)/ThermoFisher Scientific (Waltham, MA).
Terms and licenses: Academic/Nonprofit Terms; Industry Terms: Not Available to Industry
Depositor comments: The plasmid has been developed for efficient incorporation of Azi into GPCRs, first used in Seidel et al. eLIFE 2017. With respect to similar plasmids from other labs, this plasmid contains a humanized gene for EAziRS and 4 copies of the U6-BstYam tRNA cassette right downstream of the synthetase cassette.
How to cite: pIRE4-Azi was a gift from Irene Coin (Addgene plasmid # 105829 ; http://n2t.net/addgene:105829 ; RRID:Addgene_105829)
