[The description below was written by a language model from this plasmid's Addgene catalogue record and pLannotate feature annotations shown in this document.]
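Description:
pIRE4-Azi is a mammalian expression plasmid built on the pEGFP-N1 backbone that supplies an orthogonal aminoacyl-tRNA synthetase/suppressor tRNA pair for genetic code expansion, allowing the photo-crosslinking and click-reactive amino acid p-azido-phenylalanine (Azi) to be incorporated at amber stop codons in proteins made in mammalian cells. It is propagated in E. coli through a high-copy ColE1/pUC-type origin under kanamycin selection. The NeoR/KanR gene sits behind tandem bacterial (bla) and SV40 early promoters and ends in an HSV TK polyadenylation signal, so in principle the same marker confers G418 resistance in mammalian cells. An f1 origin from the parental vector is also present. No EGFP coding sequence appears in the feature table, which suggests the reporter was replaced by the payload.

The payload has two parts arranged head to tail. First, the mouse PGK promoter drives a humanized (codon-optimized, synthetic) gene for EAziRS, an E. coli tyrosyl-tRNA synthetase variant carrying the Y37L, D182S, F183M, L186A and D265R substitutions, which the record associates with Azi incorporation. This transcript is terminated by an SV40 poly(A) signal. Immediately downstream lie four tandem repeats of a cassette in which the human U6 RNA polymerase III promoter drives BstYam, the amber suppressor tRNA. The multiple copies raise suppressor tRNA levels, which the depositor links to more efficient incorporation.

The plasmid is co-transfected with a gene of interest bearing an amber codon at the chosen position. It was developed for efficient placement of Azi into G-protein-coupled receptors, and was first used to study activation of a class B receptor by peptide hormones in live human cells.
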