Features (pLannotate 1.2.2; 20 found; start..end, strand, type, name):
     26..525     +  promoter       PGK promoter: mouse phosphoglycerate kinase 1 promoter
    558..1829    +  CDS            tyrS: SYY_ECOLI - Experimental evidence at protein level: Swiss-Prot protein existence level 1. Catalyzes the attachment of L-tyrosine to tRNA(Tyr) in a two- step reaction: tyrosine is first activated by ATP to form Tyr-AMP and then transferred to the acceptor end of tRNA(Tyr) (PubMed:4292198, PubMed:4579631). Can also mischarge tRNA(Tyr) with D-tyrosine, leading to the formation of D-tyrosyl-tRNA(Tyr), which can be hydrolyzed by the D-aminoacyl-tRNA deacylase (PubMed:4292198). In vitro, can also use the non-natural amino acid azatyrosine (PubMed:11006270). From Escherichia coli (strain K12).
   1875..1958    +  CDS            large T antigen (fragment): large T antigen from SV40 (simian virus 40)
   1981..2102    +  polyA_signal   SV40 poly(A) signal: SV40 polyadenylation signal
   2127..2367    +  promoter       U6 promoter: RNA polymerase III promoter for human U6 snRNA
   2375..2456    +  ncRNA          tRNA: Accession: RF00005 - tRNA
   2485..2725    +  promoter       U6 promoter: RNA polymerase III promoter for human U6 snRNA
   2733..2814    +  ncRNA          tRNA: Accession: RF00005 - tRNA
   2843..3083    +  promoter       U6 promoter: RNA polymerase III promoter for human U6 snRNA
   3091..3172    +  ncRNA          tRNA: Accession: RF00005 - tRNA
   3201..3441    +  promoter       U6 promoter: RNA polymerase III promoter for human U6 snRNA
   3449..3530    +  ncRNA          tRNA: Accession: RF00005 - tRNA
   3579..4007    -  rep_origin     f1 ori (sequence partly withheld): f1 bacteriophage origin of replication; arrow indicates direction of (+) strand synthesis
   4034..4138    +  promoter       AmpR promoter: bla
   4140..4497    +  promoter       SV40 promoter: SV40 enhancer and early promoter
   4532..5326    +  CDS            NeoR/KanR: aminoglycoside phosphotransferase from Tn5; aph(3')-II (or nptII); confers resistance to neomycin, kanamycin, and G418 (Geneticin®)
   5347..5499    +  CDS            ble (fragment): BLE_KLEPN - Experimental evidence at protein level: Swiss-Prot protein existence level 1. Binding protein with a strong affinity to the bleomycin family of antibiotics. Binds to CL990; an antimitotic-antibiotic compound. From Klebsiella pneumoniae.
   5558..5605    +  polyA_signal   HSV TK poly(A) signal: herpes simplex virus thymidine kinase polyadenylation signal (Cole and Stacy, 1985)
   5696..5712    -  polyA_signal   bGH poly(A) signal (fragment): bovine growth hormone polyadenylation signal
   5956..6544    +  rep_origin     ori: high-copy-number ColE1/pMB1/pBR322/pUC origin of replication
>Addgene plasmid #105829 | pIRE4-Azi | addgene full sequence | sequence record 203267 | Addgene NGS Result
ACGCGTTAGTTATTAAAATTCTACCGGGTAGGGGAGGCGCTTTTCCCAAGGCAGTCTGGAGCATGCGCTT
TAGCAGCCCCGCTGGGCACTTGGCGCTACACAAGTGGCCTCTGGCCTCGCACACATTCCACATCCACCGG
TAGGCGCCAACCGGCTCCGTTCTTTGGTGGCCCCTTCGCGCCACCTTCTACTCCTCCCCTAGTCAGGAAG
TTCCCCCCCGCCCCGCAGCTCGCGTCGTGCAGGACGTGACAAATGGAAGTAGCACGTCTCACTAGTCTCG
TGCAGATGGACAGCACCGCTGAGCAATGGAAGCGGGTAGGCCTTTGGGGCAGCGGCCAATAGCAGCTTTG
CTCCTTCGCTTTCTGGGCTCAGAGGCTGGGAAGGGGTGGGTCCGGGGGCGGGCTCAGGGGCGGGCTCAGG
GGCGGGGCGGGCGCCCGAAGGTCCTCCGGAGGCCCGGCATTCTGCACGCTTCAAAAGCGCACGTCTGCCG
CGCTGTTCTCCTCTTCCTCATCTCCGGGCCTTTCGACCTGCTAGCGTTTAAACTTAAGCTTGCCACCATG
GCCAGCAGCAACCTGATCAAGCAGCTGCAGGAACGGGGCCTGGTGGCCCAAGTGACAGATGAAGAAGCCC
TGGCCGAGAGACTGGCCCAGGGACCTATTGCCCTGCTGTGCGGCTTTGACCCCACCGCCGATTCTCTGCA
CCTGGGACATCTGGTGCCTCTGCTGTGTCTGAAGCGGTTCCAGCAGGCCGGCCACAAACCTGTGGCTCTC
GTGGGCGGAGCCACCGGCCTGATTGGCGATCCTAGCTTTAAGGCCGCCGAGCGGAAGCTGAACACCGAAG
AGACAGTGCAGGAATGGGTGGACAAGATCCGGAAACAGGTGGCCCCCTTCCTGGACTTCGACTGCGGCGA
GAATAGCGCCATTGCCGCCAACAACTACGATTGGTTCGGCAATATGAACGTGCTGACCTTCCTGCGGGAC
ATCGGCAAGCACTTCAGCGTGAACCAGATGATCAACAAAGAAGCCGTGAAGCAGCGGCTGAACAGAGAGG
ACCAGGGCATCAGCTTCACCGAGTTCAGCTACAACCTGCTGCAGGGCTACAGCATGGCCTGCGCCAACAA
GCAGTACGGCGTGGTGCTGCAGATCGGCGGCTCTGACCAGTGGGGCAATATCACCAGCGGCATCGACCTG
ACCAGACGGCTGCACCAGAACCAGGTGTTCGGCCTGACCGTGCCCCTGATCACAAAGGCCGACGGCACCA
AGTTCGGCAAGACCGAAGGCGGAGCCGTGTGGCTGGACCCCAAGAAAACCAGCCCCTACAAGTTCTACCA
GTTCTGGATCAACACCGCCAGAGCCGACGTGTACCGGTTCCTGAAGTTCTTCACCTTCATGAGCATCGAG
GAAATCAACGCCCTGGAAGAAGAGGACAAGAACAGCGGCAAGGCCCCCAGAGCCCAGTACGTGCTGGCAG
AACAAGTGACCAGGCTGGTGCACGGCGAGGAAGGACTGCAGGCCGCCAAGAGAATCACCGAGTGCCTGTT
CAGCGGCAGCCTGAGCGCTCTGAGCGAGGCCGATTTTGAGCAGCTGGCTCAGGACGGCGTGCCCATGGTG
GAAATGGAAAAGGGCGCCGACCTGATGCAGGCCCTGGTGGATTCTGAGCTGCAGCCCAGCAGAGGACAGG
CCAGAAAGACAATCGCCAGCAACGCCATCACCATCAACGGCGAGAAGCAGAGCGACCCCGAGTACTTCTT
CAAAGAGGAAGATCGGCTGTTCGGCCGGTTCACCCTGCTGCGGAGAGGCAAGAAGAACTACTGCCTGATC
TGCTGGAAGTAATGAATTCTGCAGATATCCAGCACAGTGGCGGCCGCGACTCTAGATCATAATCAGCCAT
ACCACATTTGTAGAGGTTTTACTTGCTTTAAAAAACCTCCCACACCTCCCCCTGAACCTGAAACATAAAA
TGAATGCAATTGTTGTTGTTAACTTGTTTATTGCAGCTTATAATGGTTACAAATAAAGCAATAGCATCAC
AAATTTCACAAATAAAGCATTTTTTTCACTGCATTCTAGTTGTGGTTTGTCCAAACTCATCAATGTATCT
TAAGGTCTAGACTCGAGGGGCAGGAAGAGGGCCTATTTCCCATGATTCCTTCATATTTGCATATACGATA
CAAGGCTGTTAGAGAGATAATTAGAATTAATTTGACTGTAAACACAAAGATATTAGTACAAAATACGTGA
CGTAGAAAGTAATAATTTCTTGGGTAGTTTGCAGTTTTAAAATTATGTTTTAAAATGGACTATCATATGC
TTACCGTAACTTGAAAGTATTTCGATTTCTTGGCTTTATATATCTTGTGGAAAGGACGAAACACCGGAGG
GGTAGCGAAGTGGCTAAACGCGGCGGACTCTAAATCCGCTCCCTTTGGGTTCGGCGGTTCGAATCCGTCC
CCCTCCAGTCCTTTTTTTGGTCGAGGGGCAGGAAGAGGGCCTATTTCCCATGATTCCTTCATATTTGCAT
ATACGATACAAGGCTGTTAGAGAGATAATTAGAATTAATTTGACTGTAAACACAAAGATATTAGTACAAA
ATACGTGACGTAGAAAGTAATAATTTCTTGGGTAGTTTGCAGTTTTAAAATTATGTTTTAAAATGGACTA
TCATATGCTTACCGTAACTTGAAAGTATTTCGATTTCTTGGCTTTATATATCTTGTGGAAAGGACGAAAC
ACCGGAGGGGTAGCGAAGTGGCTAAACGCGGCGGACTCTAAATCCGCTCCCTTTGGGTTCGGCGGTTCGA
ATCCGTCCCCCTCCAGTCCTTTTTTTGGTCGAGGGGCAGGAAGAGGGCCTATTTCCCATGATTCCTTCAT
ATTTGCATATACGATACAAGGCTGTTAGAGAGATAATTAGAATTAATTTGACTGTAAACACAAAGATATT
AGTACAAAATACGTGACGTAGAAAGTAATAATTTCTTGGGTAGTTTGCAGTTTTAAAATTATGTTTTAAA
ATGGACTATCATATGCTTACCGTAACTTGAAAGTATTTCGATTTCTTGGCTTTATATATCTTGTGGAAAG
GACGAAACACCGGAGGGGTAGCGAAGTGGCTAAACGCGGCGGACTCTAAATCCGCTCCCTTTGGGTTCGG
CGGTTCGAATCCGTCCCCCTCCAGTCCTTTTTTTGGTCGAGGGGCAGGAAGAGGGCCTATTTCCCATGAT
TCCTTCATATTTGCATATACGATACAAGGCTGTTAGAGAGATAATTAGAATTAATTTGACTGTAAACACA
AAGATATTAGTACAAAATACGTGACGTAGAAAGTAATAATTTCTTGGGTAGTTTGCAGTTTTAAAATTAT
GTTTTAAAATGGACTATCATATGCTTACCGTAACTTGAAAGTATTTCGATTTCTTGGCTTTATATATCTT
GTGGAAAGGACGAAACACCGGAGGGGTAGCGAAGTGGCTAAACGCGGCGGACTCTAAATCCGCTCCCTTT
GGGTTCGGCGGTTCGAATCCGTCCCCCTCCAGTCCTTTTTTTGGTCGACGTAAATTGTAAGCGTTAATAT
TTTGTTAAAATTCGCGTTAAATTTTTGTTAAATCAGCTCATTTTTTAACCAATAGGCCGAAATCGGCAAA
ATCCCTTATAAATCAAAAGAATAGACCGAGATAGGGT
[37 nt withheld, positions 3678-3714]
AAAGAACGTGGACTCCAACGTCAAAGG
[49 nt withheld, positions 3742-3790]
T
[91 nt withheld, positions 3792-3882]
G
[124 nt withheld, positions 3884-4007]
CAGGTGGCACTTTTCGGGGAAATGTGCGCGGAACCCCTATTTGTTTATTTTTCTAAATACATTCAAATAT
GTATCCGCTCATGAGACAATAACCCTGATAAATGCTTCAATAATATTGAAAAAGGAAGAGTCCTGAGGCG
GAAAGAACCAGCTGTGGAATGTGTGTCAGTTAGGGTGTGGAAAGTCCCCAGGCTCCCCAGCAGGCAGAAG
TATGCAAAGCATGCATCTCAATTAGTCAGCAACCAGGTGTGGAAAGTCCCCAGGCTCCCCAGCAGGCAGA
AGTATGCAAAGCATGCATCTCAATTAGTCAGCAACCATAGTCCCGCCCCTAACTCCGCCCATCCCGCCCC
TAACTCCGCCCAGTTCCGCCCATTCTCCGCCCCATGGCTGACTAATTTTTTTTATTTATGCAGAGGCCGA
GGCCGCCTCGGCCTCTGAGCTATTCCAGAAGTAGTGAGGAGGCTTTTTTGGAGGCCTAGGCTTTTGCAAA
GATCGATCAAGAGACAGGATGAGGATCGTTTCGCATGATTGAACAAGATGGATTGCACGCAGGTTCTCCG
GCCGCTTGGGTGGAGAGGCTATTCGGCTATGACTGGGCACAACAGACAATCGGCTGCTCTGATGCCGCCG
TGTTCCGGCTGTCAGCGCAGGGGCGCCCGGTTCTTTTTGTCAAGACCGACCTGTCCGGTGCCCTGAATGA
ACTGCAAGACGAGGCAGCGCGGCTATCGTGGCTGGCCACGACGGGCGTTCCTTGCGCAGCTGTGCTCGAC
GTTGTCACTGAAGCGGGAAGGGACTGGCTGCTATTGGGCGAAGTGCCGGGGCAGGATCTCCTGTCATCTC
ACCTTGCTCCTGCCGAGAAAGTATCCATCATGGCTGATGCAATGCGGCGGCTGCATACGCTTGATCCGGC
TACCTGCCCATTCGACCACCAAGCGAAACATCGCATCGAGCGAGCACGTACTCGGATGGAAGCCGGTCTT
GTCGATCAGGATGATCTGGACGAAGAGCATCAGGGGCTCGCGCCAGCCGAACTGTTCGCCAGGCTCAAGG
CGAGCATGCCCGACGGCGAGGATCTCGTCGTGACCCATGGCGATGCCTGCTTGCCGAATATCATGGTGGA
AAATGGCCGCTTTTCTGGATTCATCGACTGTGGCCGGCTGGGTGTGGCGGACCGCTATCAGGACATAGCG
TTGGCTACCCGTGATATTGCTGAAGAGCTTGGCGGCGAATGGGCTGACCGCTTCCTCGTGCTTTACGGTA
TCGCCGCTCCCGATTCGCAGCGCATCGCCTTCTATCGCCTTCTTGACGAGTTCTTCTGAGCGGGACTCTG
GGGTTCGAAATGACCGACCAAGCGACGCCCAACCTGCCATCACGAGATTTCGATTCCACCGCCGCCTTCT
ATGAAAGGTTGGGCTTCGGAATCGTTTTCCGGGACGCCGGCTGGATGATCCTCCAGCGCGGGGATCTCAT
GCTGGAGTTCTTCGCCCACCCTAGGGGGAGGCTAACTGAAACACGGAAGGAGACAATACCGGAAGGAACC
CGCGCTATGACGGCAATAAAAAGACAGAATAAAACGCACGGTGTTGGGTCGTTTGTTCATAAACGCGGGG
TTCGGTCCCAGGGCTGGCACTCTGTCGATACCCCACCGAGACCCCATTGGGGCCAATACGCCCGCGTTTC
TTCCTTTTCCCCACCCCACCCCCCAAGTTCGGGTGAAGGCCCAGGGCTCGCAGCCAACGTCGGGGCGGCA
GGCCCTGCCATAGCAGTACTAAATATTTATCCCGGGCTCAGGTTACTCATATATACTTTAGATTGATTTA
AAACTTCATTTTTAATTTAAAAGGATCTAGGTGAAGATCCTTTTTGATAATCTCATGACCAAAATCCCTT
AACGTGAGTTTTCGTTCCACTGAGCGTCAGACCCCGTAGAAAAGATCAAAGGATCTTCTTGAGATCCTTT
TTTTCTGCGCGTAATCTGCTGCTTGCAAACAAAAAAACCACCGCTACCAGCGGTGGTTTGTTTGCCGGAT
CAAGAGCTACCAACTCTTTTTCCGAAGGTAACTGGCTTCAGCAGAGCGCAGATACCAAATACTGTTCTTC
TAGTGTAGCCGTAGTTAGGCCACCACTTCAAGAACTCTGTAGCACCGCCTACATACCTCGCTCTGCTAAT
CCTGTTACCAGTGGCTGCTGCCAGTGGCGATAAGTCGTGTCTTACCGGGTTGGACTCAAGACGATAGTTA
CCGGATAAGGCGCAGCGGTCGGGCTGAACGGGGGGTTCGTGCACACAGCCCAGCTTGGAGCGAACGACCT
ACACCGAACTGAGATACCTACAGCGTGAGCTATGAGAAAGCGCCACGCTTCCCGAAGGGAGAAAGGCGGA
CAGGTATCCGGTAAGCGGCAGGGTCGGAACAGGAGAGCGCACGAGGGAGCTTCCAGGGGGAAACGCCTGG
TATCTTTATAGTCCTGTCGGGTTTCGCCACCTCTGACTTGAGCGTCGATTTTTGTGATGCTCGTCAGGGG
GGCGGAGCCTATGGAAAAACGCCAGCAACGCGGCCTTTTTACGGTTCCTGGCCTTTTGCTGGCCTTTTGC
TCACATGTTCTTTCCTGCGTTATCCCCTGATTCTGTGGATAACCGTATTACCGCCATGCAT
