Features (pLannotate 1.2.2; 20 found; start..end, strand, type, name):
     26..525     +  promoter       PGK promoter: mouse phosphoglycerate kinase 1 promoter
    558..1829    +  CDS            tyrS: SYY_ECOLI - Experimental evidence at protein level: Swiss-Prot protein existence level 1. Catalyzes the attachment of L-tyrosine to tRNA(Tyr) in a two- step reaction: tyrosine is first activated by ATP to form Tyr-AMP and then transferred to the acceptor end of tRNA(Tyr) (PubMed:4292198, PubMed:4579631). Can also mischarge tRNA(Tyr) with D-tyrosine, leading to the formation of D-tyrosyl-tRNA(Tyr), which can be hydrolyzed by the D-aminoacyl-tRNA deacylase (PubMed:4292198). In vitro, can also use the non-natural amino acid azatyrosine (PubMed:11006270). From Escherichia coli (strain K12).
   1875..1958    +  CDS            large T antigen (fragment): large T antigen from SV40 (simian virus 40)
   1981..2102    +  polyA_signal   SV40 poly(A) signal: SV40 polyadenylation signal
   2127..2367    +  promoter       U6 promoter: RNA polymerase III promoter for human U6 snRNA
   2375..2456    +  ncRNA          tRNA: Accession: RF00005 - tRNA
   2485..2725    +  promoter       U6 promoter: RNA polymerase III promoter for human U6 snRNA
   2733..2814    +  ncRNA          tRNA: Accession: RF00005 - tRNA
   2843..3083    +  promoter       U6 promoter: RNA polymerase III promoter for human U6 snRNA
   3091..3172    +  ncRNA          tRNA: Accession: RF00005 - tRNA
   3201..3441    +  promoter       U6 promoter: RNA polymerase III promoter for human U6 snRNA
   3449..3530    +  ncRNA          tRNA: Accession: RF00005 - tRNA
   3579..4007    -  rep_origin     f1 ori (sequence partly withheld): f1 bacteriophage origin of replication; arrow indicates direction of (+) strand synthesis
   4034..4138    +  promoter       AmpR promoter: bla
   4140..4497    +  promoter       SV40 promoter: SV40 enhancer and early promoter
   4532..5326    +  CDS            NeoR/KanR: aminoglycoside phosphotransferase from Tn5; aph(3')-II (or nptII); confers resistance to neomycin, kanamycin, and G418 (Geneticin®)
   5347..5499    +  CDS            ble (fragment): BLE_KLEPN - Experimental evidence at protein level: Swiss-Prot protein existence level 1. Binding protein with a strong affinity to the bleomycin family of antibiotics. Binds to CL990; an antimitotic-antibiotic compound. From Klebsiella pneumoniae.
   5558..5605    +  polyA_signal   HSV TK poly(A) signal: herpes simplex virus thymidine kinase polyadenylation signal (Cole and Stacy, 1985)
   5696..5712    -  polyA_signal   bGH poly(A) signal (fragment): bovine growth hormone polyadenylation signal
   5956..6544    +  rep_origin     ori: high-copy-number ColE1/pMB1/pBR322/pUC origin of replication
>Addgene plasmid #105829 | pIRE4-Azi | analyzer sequence | sequence record 200393
ACGCGTTAGTTATTAAAATTCTACCGGGTAGGGGAGGCGCTTTTCCCAAGGCAGTCTGGAGCATGCGCTT
TAGCAGCCCCGCTGGGCACTTGGCGCTACACAAGTGGCCTCTGGCCTCGCACACATTCCACATCCACCGG
TAGGCGCCAACCGGCTCCGTTCTTTGGTGGCCCCTTCGCGCCACCTTCTACTCCTCCCCTAGTCAGGAAG
TTCCCCCCCGCCCCGCAGCTCGCGTCGTGCAGGACGTGACAAATGGAAGTAGCACGTCTCACTAGTCTCG
TGCAGATGGACAGCACCGCTGAGCAATGGAAGCGGGTAGGCCTTTGGGGCAGCGGCCAATAGCAGCTTTG
CTCCTTCGCTTTCTGGGCTCAGAGGCTGGGAAGGGGTGGGTCCGGGGGCGGGCTCAGGGGCGGGCTCAGG
GGCGGGGCGGGCGCCCGAAGGTCCTCCGGAGGCCCGGCATTCTGCACGCTTCAAAAGCGCACGTCTGCCG
CGCTGTTCTCCTCTTCCTCATCTCCGGGCCTTTCGACCTGCTAGCGTTTAAACTTAAGCTTGCCACCATG
GCCAGCAGCAACCTGATCAAGCAGCTGCAGGAACGGGGCCTGGTGGCCCAAGTGACAGATGAAGAAGCCC
TGGCCGAGAGACTGGCCCAGGGACCTATTGCCCTGCTGTGCGGCTTTGACCCCACCGCCGATTCTCTGCA
CCTGGGACATCTGGTGCCTCTGCTGTGTCTGAAGCGGTTCCAGCAGGCCGGCCACAAACCTGTGGCTCTC
GTGGGCGGAGCCACCGGCCTGATTGGCGATCCTAGCTTTAAGGCCGCCGAGCGGAAGCTGAACACCGAAG
AGACAGTGCAGGAATGGGTGGACAAGATCCGGAAACAGGTGGCCCCCTTCCTGGACTTCGACTGCGGCGA
GAATAGCGCCATTGCCGCCAACAACTACGATTGGTTCGGCAATATGAACGTGCTGACCTTCCTGCGGGAC
ATCGGCAAGCACTTCAGCGTGAACCAGATGATCAACAAAGAAGCCGTGAAGCAGCGGCTGAACAGAGAGG
ACCAGGGCATCAGCTTCACCGAGTTCAGCTACAACCTGCTGCAGGGCTACAGCATGGCCTGCGCCAACAA
GCAGTACGGCGTGGTGCTGCAGATCGGCGGCTCTGACCAGTGGGGCAATATCACCAGCGGCATCGACCTG
ACCAGACGGCTGCACCAGAACCAGGTGTTCGGCCTGACCGTGCCCCTGATCACAAAGGCCGACGGCACCA
AGTTCGGCAAGACCGAAGGCGGAGCCGTGTGGCTGGACCCCAAGAAAACCAGCCCCTACAAGTTCTACCA
GTTCTGGATCAACACCGCCAGAGCCGACGTGTACCGGTTCCTGAAGTTCTTCACCTTCATGAGCATCGAG
GAAATCAACGCCCTGGAAGAAGAGGACAAGAACAGCGGCAAGGCCCCCAGAGCCCAGTACGTGCTGGCAG
AACAAGTGACCAGGCTGGTGCACGGCGAGGAAGGACTGCAGGCCGCCAAGAGAATCACCGAGTGCCTGTT
CAGCGGCAGCCTGAGCGCTCTGAGCGAGGCCGATTTTGAGCAGCTGGCTCAGGACGGCGTGCCCATGGTG
GAAATGGAAAAGGGCGCCGACCTGATGCAGGCCCTGGTGGATTCTGAGCTGCAGCCCAGCAGAGGACAGG
CCAGAAAGACAATCGCCAGCAACGCCATCACCATCAACGGCGAGAAGCAGAGCGACCCCGAGTACTTCTT
CAAAGAGGAAGATCGGCTGTTCGGCCGGTTCACCCTGCTGCGGAGAGGCAAGAAGAACTACTGCCTGATC
TGCTGGAAGTAATGAATTCTGCAGATATCCAGCACAGTGGCGGCCGCGACTCTAGATCATAATCAGCCAT
ACCACATTTGTAGAGGTTTTACTTGCTTTAAAAAACCTCCCACACCTCCCCCTGAACCTGAAACATAAAA
TGAATGCAATTGTTGTTGTTAACTTGTTTATTGCAGCTTATAATGGTTACAAATAAAGCAATAGCATCAC
AAATTTCACAAATAAAGCATTTTTTTCACTGCATTCTAGTTGTGGTTTGTCCAAACTCATCAATGTATCT
TAAGGTCTAGACTCGAGGGGCAGGAAGAGGGCCTATTTCCCATGATTCCTTCATATTTGCATATACGATA
CAAGGCTGTTAGAGAGATAATTAGAATTAATTTGACTGTAAACACAAAGATATTAGTACAAAATACGTGA
CGTAGAAAGTAATAATTTCTTGGGTAGTTTGCAGTTTTAAAATTATGTTTTAAAATGGACTATCATATGC
TTACCGTAACTTGAAAGTATTTCGATTTCTTGGCTTTATATATCTTGTGGAAAGGACGAAACACCGGAGG
GGTAGCGAAGTGGCTAAACGCGGCGGACTCTAAATCCGCTCCCTTTGGGTTCGGCGGTTCGAATCCGTCC
CCCTCCAGTCCTTTTTTTGGTCGAGGGGCAGGAAGAGGGCCTATTTCCCATGATTCCTTCATATTTGCAT
ATACGATACAAGGCTGTTAGAGAGATAATTAGAATTAATTTGACTGTAAACACAAAGATATTAGTACAAA
ATACGTGACGTAGAAAGTAATAATTTCTTGGGTAGTTTGCAGTTTTAAAATTATGTTTTAAAATGGACTA
TCATATGCTTACCGTAACTTGAAAGTATTTCGATTTCTTGGCTTTATATATCTTGTGGAAAGGACGAAAC
ACCGGAGGGGTAGCGAAGTGGCTAAACGCGGCGGACTCTAAATCCGCTCCCTTTGGGTTCGGCGGTTCGA
ATCCGTCCCCCTCCAGTCCTTTTTTTGGTCGAGGGGCAGGAAGAGGGCCTATTTCCCATGATTCCTTCAT
ATTTGCATATACGATACAAGGCTGTTAGAGAGATAATTAGAATTAATTTGACTGTAAACACAAAGATATT
AGTACAAAATACGTGACGTAGAAAGTAATAATTTCTTGGGTAGTTTGCAGTTTTAAAATTATGTTTTAAA
ATGGACTATCATATGCTTACCGTAACTTGAAAGTATTTCGATTTCTTGGCTTTATATATCTTGTGGAAAG
GACGAAACACCGGAGGGGTAGCGAAGTGGCTAAACGCGGCGGACTCTAAATCCGCTCCCTTTGGGTTCGG
CGGTTCGAATCCGTCCCCCTCCAGTCCTTTTTTTGGTCGAGGGGCAGGAAGAGGGCCTATTTCCCATGAT
TCCTTCATATTTGCATATACGATACAAGGCTGTTAGAGAGATAATTAGAATTAATTTGACTGTAAACACA
AAGATATTAGTACAAAATACGTGACGTAGAAAGTAATAATTTCTTGGGTAGTTTGCAGTTTTAAAATTAT
GTTTTAAAATGGACTATCATATGCTTACCGTAACTTGAAAGTATTTCGATTTCTTGGCTTTATATATCTT
GTGGAAAGGACGAAACACCGGAGGGGTAGCGAAGTGGCTAAACGCGGCGGACTCTAAATCCGCTCCCTTT
GGGTTCGGCGGTTCGAATCCGTCCCCCTCCAGTCCTTTTTTTGGTCGACGTAAATTGTAAGCGTTAATAT
TTTGTTAAAATTCGCGTTAAATTTTTGTTAAATCAGCTCATTTTTTAACCAATAGGCCGAAATCGGCAAA
ATCCCTTATAAATCAAAAGAATAGACCGAGATAGGGT
[37 nt withheld, positions 3678-3714]
AAAGAACGTGGACTCCAACGTCAAAGG
[49 nt withheld, positions 3742-3790]
T
[91 nt withheld, positions 3792-3882]
G
[124 nt withheld, positions 3884-4007]
CAGGTGGCACTTTTCGGGGAAATGTGCGCGGAACCCCTATTTGTTTATTTTTCTAAATACATTCAAATAT
GTATCCGCTCATGAGACAATAACCCTGATAAATGCTTCAATAATATTGAAAAAGGAAGAGTCCTGAGGCG
GAAAGAACCAGCTGTGGAATGTGTGTCAGTTAGGGTGTGGAAAGTCCCCAGGCTCCCCAGCAGGCAGAAG
TATGCAAAGCATGCATCTCAATTAGTCAGCAACCAGGTGTGGAAAGTCCCCAGGCTCCCCAGCAGGCAGA
AGTATGCAAAGCATGCATCTCAATTAGTCAGCAACCATAGTCCCGCCCCTAACTCCGCCCATCCCGCCCC
TAACTCCGCCCAGTTCCGCCCATTCTCCGCCCCATGGCTGACTAATTTTTTTTATTTATGCAGAGGCCGA
GGCCGCCTCGGCCTCTGAGCTATTCCAGAAGTAGTGAGGAGGCTTTTTTGGAGGCCTAGGCTTTTGCAAA
GATCGATCAAGAGACAGGATGAGGATCGTTTCGCATGATTGAACAAGATGGATTGCACGCAGGTTCTCCG
GCCGCTTGGGTGGAGAGGCTATTCGGCTATGACTGGGCACAACAGACAATCGGCTGCTCTGATGCCGCCG
TGTTCCGGCTGTCAGCGCAGGGGCGCCCGGTTCTTTTTGTCAAGACCGACCTGTCCGGTGCCCTGAATGA
ACTGCAAGACGAGGCAGCGCGGCTATCGTGGCTGGCCACGACGGGCGTTCCTTGCGCAGCTGTGCTCGAC
GTTGTCACTGAAGCGGGAAGGGACTGGCTGCTATTGGGCGAAGTGCCGGGGCAGGATCTCCTGTCATCTC
ACCTTGCTCCTGCCGAGAAAGTATCCATCATGGCTGATGCAATGCGGCGGCTGCATACGCTTGATCCGGC
TACCTGCCCATTCGACCACCAAGCGAAACATCGCATCGAGCGAGCACGTACTCGGATGGAAGCCGGTCTT
GTCGATCAGGATGATCTGGACGAAGAGCATCAGGGGCTCGCGCCAGCCGAACTGTTCGCCAGGCTCAAGG
CGAGCATGCCCGACGGCGAGGATCTCGTCGTGACCCATGGCGATGCCTGCTTGCCGAATATCATGGTGGA
AAATGGCCGCTTTTCTGGATTCATCGACTGTGGCCGGCTGGGTGTGGCGGACCGCTATCAGGACATAGCG
TTGGCTACCCGTGATATTGCTGAAGAGCTTGGCGGCGAATGGGCTGACCGCTTCCTCGTGCTTTACGGTA
TCGCCGCTCCCGATTCGCAGCGCATCGCCTTCTATCGCCTTCTTGACGAGTTCTTCTGAGCGGGACTCTG
GGGTTCGAAATGACCGACCAAGCGACGCCCAACCTGCCATCACGAGATTTCGATTCCACCGCCGCCTTCT
ATGAAAGGTTGGGCTTCGGAATCGTTTTCCGGGACGCCGGCTGGATGATCCTCCAGCGCGGGGATCTCAT
GCTGGAGTTCTTCGCCCACCCTAGGGGGAGGCTAACTGAAACACGGAAGGAGACAATACCGGAAGGAACC
CGCGCTATGACGGCAATAAAAAGACAGAATAAAACGCACGGTGTTGGGTCGTTTGTTCATAAACGCGGGG
TTCGGTCCCAGGGCTGGCACTCTGTCGATACCCCACCGAGACCCCATTGGGGCCAATACGCCCGCGTTTC
TTCCTTTTCCCCACCCCACCCCCCAAGTTCGGGTGAAGGCCCAGGGCTCGCAGCCAACGTCGGGGCGGCA
GGCCCTGCCATAGCAGTACTAAATATTTATCCCGGGCTCAGGTTACTCATATATACTTTAGATTGATTTA
AAACTTCATTTTTAATTTAAAAGGATCTAGGTGAAGATCCTTTTTGATAATCTCATGACCAAAATCCCTT
AACGTGAGTTTTCGTTCCACTGAGCGTCAGACCCCGTAGAAAAGATCAAAGGATCTTCTTGAGATCCTTT
TTTTCTGCGCGTAATCTGCTGCTTGCAAACAAAAAAACCACCGCTACCAGCGGTGGTTTGTTTGCCGGAT
CAAGAGCTACCAACTCTTTTTCCGAAGGTAACTGGCTTCAGCAGAGCGCAGATACCAAATACTGTCCTTC
TAGTGTAGCCGTAGTTAGGCCACCACTTCAAGAACTCTGTAGCACCGCCTACATACCTCGCTCTGCTAAT
CCTGTTACCAGTGGCTGCTGCCAGTGGCGATAAGTCGTGTCTTACCGGGTTGGACTCAAGACGATAGTTA
CCGGATAAGGCGCAGCGGTCGGGCTGAACGGGGGGTTCGTGCACACAGCCCAGCTTGGAGCGAACGACCT
ACACCGAACTGAGATACCTACAGCGTGAGCTATGAGAAAGCGCCACGCTTCCCGAAGGGAGAAAGGCGGA
CAGGTATCCGGTAAGCGGCAGGGTCGGAACAGGAGAGCGCACGAGGGAGCTTCCAGGGGGAAACGCCTGG
TATCTTTATAGTCCTGTCGGGTTTCGCCACCTCTGACTTGAGCGTCGATTTTTGTGATGCTCGTCAGGGG
GGCGGAGCCTATGGAAAAACGCCAGCAACGCGGCCTTTTTACGGTTCCTGGCCTTTTGCTGGCCTTTTGC
TCACATGTTCTTTCCTGCGTTATCCCCTGATTCTGTGGATAACCGTATTACCGCCATGCAT
